Addgene plasmid #199326: pcDNA3-RIPK3[K5A]-FLAG
Purpose: mutated ubiquitination site (ubiquitination inhibited)
Depositing lab: Adrian Press. Depositing organization: Universitaetsklinikum Jena. Publication: RIPK3 promoter hypermethylation in hepatocytes protects from bile acid-induced inflammation and necroptosis. Hoff J, Xiong L, Kammann T, Neugebauer S, Micheel JM, Gassler N, Bauer M, Press AT. Cell Death Dis. 2023 Apr 18;14(4):275. doi: 10.1038/s41419-023-05794-0. PubMed 37072399.
Backbone
  Vector backbone: pcDNA3
  Backbone manufacturer: Addgene
  Total vector size (bp): 7014
  Vector type: Mammalian Expression
Growth in bacteria
  Bacterial resistance: Ampicillin, 100 μg/mL
  Growth temperature: 37°C
  Growth strain: DH5alpha
  Copy number: High Copy
Gene/Insert
  Gene/Insert name: Receptor-interacting serine/threonine-protein kinase 3 (alt name: RIPK3)
  Species: H. sapiens (human)
  Mutation: changed Lysine 5 to Alanine
  Entrez Gene: RIPK3 (a.k.a. RIP3)
  Tag / fusion protein: FLAG (N terminal on backbone)
Terms and licenses: Academic/Nonprofit Terms; Industry Terms: Not Available to Industry
How to cite: pcDNA3-RIPK3[K5A]-FLAG was a gift from Adrian Press (Addgene plasmid # 199326 ; http://n2t.net/addgene:199326 ; RRID:Addgene_199326)
