[The description below was written by a language model from this plasmid's Addgene catalogue record and pLannotate feature annotations shown in this document.]
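Description:
pcDNA3-RIPK3[K5A]-FLAG is a mammalian expression plasmid built on the pcDNA3 backbone that carries human receptor-interacting serine/threonine-protein kinase 3 (RIPK3, also called RIP3) with lysine 5 changed to alanine. According to the record, this substitution removes a ubiquitination site, so the encoded protein is intended as a ubiquitination-deficient variant. The open reading frame is driven by the human cytomegalovirus immediate-early enhancer and promoter and terminated by the bovine growth hormone polyadenylation signal. A FLAG epitope is listed as an N-terminal tag supplied by the backbone, which agrees with the feature table: a short FLAG-type fragment lies just upstream of the RIPK3 coding sequence, despite the tag appearing last in the plasmid name. T7 and SP6 promoters flank the insert, as is usual for pcDNA3, and can serve for in vitro transcription or as sequencing priming sites.

In bacteria the plasmid replicates from a high-copy ColE1/pUC-type origin and is selected with ampicillin through the β-lactamase gene. An f1 origin is also present for single-stranded DNA production. For mammalian cells, a neomycin phosphotransferase cassette under the SV40 early promoter with an SV40 polyadenylation signal would permit G418 selection of stable transfectants. Several small annotations (an HIV-1 LTR fragment, ble and lacI fragments, lac promoter/operator remnants) are short backbone matches rather than functional modules. The sequenced record is 7,070 nt, slightly larger than the 7,014 bp catalogue size. The construct suits transient or stable expression of tagged mutant RIPK3 to study how ubiquitination at this residue influences the kinase. The associated publication concerns RIPK3 in necroptosis and bile acid-induced inflammation in hepatocytes.
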