Features (pLannotate 1.2.2; 23 found; start..end, strand, type, name):
     28..80      -  misc_feature   bom (fragment): basis of mobility region from pBR322
    235..614     +  enhancer       CMV enhancer: human cytomegalovirus immediate early enhancer
    615..818     +  promoter       CMV promoter: human cytomegalovirus (CMV) immediate early promoter
    814..847     +  LTR            5' LTR (truncated) (fragment): truncated 5' long terminal repeat (LTR) from HIV-1
    863..881     +  promoter       T7 promoter: promoter for bacteriophage T7 RNA polymerase
    907..931     +  CDS            3xFLAG (fragment): three tandem FLAG® epitope tags
    985..2538    +  CDS            RIPK3: RIPK3_HUMAN - Also known as RIP3 From Homo sapiens (Human).
   2551..2569    -  promoter       SP6 promoter: promoter for bacteriophage SP6 RNA polymerase
   2595..2819    +  polyA_signal   bGH poly(A) signal: bovine growth hormone polyadenylation signal
   2823..2844    +  promoter       SV40 promoter (fragment): SV40 enhancer and early promoter
   2865..3293    +  rep_origin     f1 ori (sequence partly withheld): f1 bacteriophage origin of replication; arrow indicates direction of (+) strand synthesis
   3320..3391    +  promoter       SV40 promoter (fragment): SV40 enhancer and early promoter
   3392..3708    +  promoter       SV40 promoter: SV40 enhancer and early promoter
   3775..4566    +  CDS            neo: KKA2_KLEPN - Also known as kan, nptII. Experimental evidence at protein level: Swiss-Prot protein existence level 1. Resistance to kanamycin, neomycin, paromomycin, ribostamycin, butirosin and gentamicin B. From Klebsiella pneumoniae.
   4590..4748    +  CDS            ble (fragment): BLE_KLEPN - Experimental evidence at protein level: Swiss-Prot protein existence level 1. Binding protein with a strong affinity to the bleomycin family of antibiotics. Binds to CL990; an antimitotic-antibiotic compound. From Klebsiella pneumoniae.
   4743..4864    +  polyA_signal   SV40 poly(A) signal: SV40 polyadenylation signal
   4937..4953    -  protein_bind   lac operator: The lac repressor binds to the lac operator to inhibit transcription in E. coli. This inhibition can be relieved by adding lactose or isopropyl-β-D-thiogalactopyranoside (IPTG). lac repressor encoded by lacI
   4961..4991    -  promoter       lac promoter: promoter for the E. coli lac operon
   5006..5027    -  protein_bind   CAP binding site: CAP binding activates transcription in the presence of cAMP. E. coli catabolite activator protein
   5040..5132    -  CDS            lacI (fragment): lac repressor; lacI; The lac repressor binds to the lac operator to inhibit transcription in E. coli. This inhibition can be relieved by adding lactose or isopropyl-β-D-thiogalactopyranoside (IPTG).
   5315..5903    -  rep_origin     ori: high-copy-number ColE1/pMB1/pBR322/pUC origin of replication
   6074..6934    -  CDS            AmpR: β-lactamase; bla; confers resistance to ampicillin, carbenicillin, and related antibiotics
   6935..7039    -  promoter       AmpR promoter: bla
>Addgene plasmid #199326 | pcDNA3-RIPK3[K5A]-FLAG | addgene full sequence | sequence record 394292 | Addgene NGS Result
GACGGATCGGGAGATCTCCCGATCCCCTATGGTGCACTCTCAGTACAATCTGCTCTGATGCCGCATAGTT
AAGCCAGTATCTGCTCCCTGCTTGTGTGTTGGAGGTCGCTGAGTAGTGCGCGAGCAAAATTTAAGCTACA
ACAAGGCAAGGCTTGACCGACAATTGCATGAAGAATCTGCTTAGGGTTAGGCGTTTTGCGCTGCTTCGCG
ATGTACGGGCCAGATATACGCGTTGACATTGATTATTGACTAGTTATTAATAGTAATCAATTACGGGGTC
ATTAGTTCATAGCCCATATATGGAGTTCCGCGTTACATAACTTACGGTAAATGGCCCGCCTGGCTGACCG
CCCAACGACCCCCGCCCATTGACGTCAATAATGACGTATGTTCCCATAGTAACGCCAATAGGGACTTTCC
ATTGACGTCAATGGGTGGAGTATTTACGGTAAACTGCCCACTTGGCAGTACATCAAGTGTATCATATGCC
AAGTACGCCCCCTATTGACGTCAATGACGGTAAATGGCCCGCCTGGCATTATGCCCAGTACATGACCTTA
TGGGACTTTCCTACTTGGCAGTACATCTACGTATTAGTCATCGCTATTACCATGGTGATGCGGTTTTGGC
AGTACATCAATGGGCGTGGATAGCGGTTTGACTCACGGGGATTTCCAAGTCTCCACCCCATTGACGTCAA
TGGGAGTTTGTTTTGGCACCAAAATCAACGGGACTTTCCAAAATGTCGTAACAACTCCGCCCCATTGACG
CAAATGGGCGGTAGGCGTGTACGGTGGGAGGTCTATATAAGCAGAGCTCTCTGGCTAACTAGAGAACCCA
CTGCTTACTGGCTTATCGAAATTAATACGACTCACTATAGGGAGACCCAAGCTTGCCGCCACCATGGATT
ACAAGGATGACGACGATAAGAGCGCGGGCGGATCCGAATTCTGCAGATATCCATCACACTGGCGGCCGCT
CGAGATGTCGTGCGTCGCCTTATGGCCCAGCGGTGCCCCCGCCCCCTTGGTGTCCATCGAGGAACTGGAG
AACCAGGAGCTCGTCGGCAAAGGCGGGTTCGGCACAGTGTTCCGGGCGCAACATAGGAAGTGGGGCTACG
ATGTGGCGGTCAAGATCGTAAACTCGAAGGCGATATCCAGGGAGGTCAAGGCCATGGCAAGTCTGGATAA
CGAATTCGTGCTGCGCCTAGAAGGGGTTATCGAGAAGGTGAACTGGGACCAAGATCCCAAGCCGGCTCTG
GTGACTAAATTCATGGAGAACGGCTCCTTGTCGGGGCTGCTGCAGTCCCAGTGCCCTCGGCCCTGGCCGC
TCCTTTGCCGCCTGCTGAAAGAAGTGGTGCTTGGGATGTTTTACCTGCACGACCAGAACCCGGTGCTCCT
GCACCGGGACCTCAAGCCATCCAACGTCCTGCTGGACCCAGAGCTGCACGTCAAGCTGGCAGATTTTGGC
CTGTCCACATTTCAGGGAGGCTCACAGTCAGGGACAGGGTCCGGGGAGCCAGGGGGCACCCTGGGCTACT
TGGCCCCAGAACTGTTTGTTAACGTAAACCGGAAGGCCTCCACAGCCAGTGACGTCTACAGCTTCGGGAT
CCTAATGTGGGCAGTGCTTGCTGGAAGAGAAGTTGAGTTGCCAACCGAACCATCACTCGTGTACGAAGCA
GTGTGCAACAGGCAGAACCGGCCTTCATTGGCTGAGCTGCCCCAAGCCGGGCCTGAGACTCCCGGCTTAG
AAGGACTGAAGGAGCTAATGCAGCTCTGCTGGAGCAGTGAGCCCAAGGACAGACCCTCCTTCCAGGAATG
CCTACCAAAAACTGATGAAGTCTTCCAGATGGTGGAGAACAATATGAATGCTGCTGTCTCCACGGTAAAG
GATTTCCTGTCTCAGCTCAGGAGCAGCAATAGGAGATTTTCTATCCCAGAGTCAGGCCAAGGAGGGACAG
AAATGGATGGCTTTAGGAGAACCATAGAAAACCAGCACTCTCGTAATGATGTCATGGTTTCTGAGTGGCT
AAACAAACTGAATCTAGAGGAGCCTCCCAGCTCTGTTCCTAAAAAATGCCCGAGCCTTACCAAGAGGAGC
AGGGCACAAGAGGAGCAGGTTCCACAAGCCTGGACAGCAGGCACATCTTCAGATTCGATGGCCCAACCTC
CCCAGACTCCAGAGACCTCAACTTTCAGAAACCAGATGCCCAGCCCTACCTCAACTGGAACACCAAGTCC
TGGACCCCGAGGGAATCAGGGGGCTGAGAGACAAGGCATGAACTGGTCCTGCAGGACCCCGGAGCCAAAT
CCAGTAACAGGGCGACCGCTCGTTAACATATACAACTGCTCTGGGGTGCAAGTTGGAGACAACAACTACT
TGACTATGCAACAGACAACTGCCTTGCCCACATGGGGCTTGGCACCTTCGGGCAAGGGGAGGGGCTTGCA
GCACCCCCCACCAGTAGGTTCGCAAGAAGGCCCTAAAGATCCTGAAGCCTGGAGCAGGCCACAGGGTTGG
TATAATCATAGCGGGAAATAAGGGCCCTATTCTATAGTGTCACCTAAATGCTAGAGCTCGCTGATCAGCC
TCGACTGTGCCTTCTAGTTGCCAGCCATCTGTTGTTTGCCCCTCCCCCGTGCCTTCCTTGACCCTGGAAG
GTGCCACTCCCACTGTCCTTTCCTAATAAAATGAGGAAATTGCATCGCATTGTCTGAGTAGGTGTCATTC
TATTCTGGGGGGTGGGGTGGGGCAGGACAGCAAGGGGGAGGATTGGGAAGACAATAGCAGGCATGCTGGG
GATGCGGTGGGCTCTATGGCTTCTGAGGCGGAAAGAACCAGCTGGGGCTCTAGGGGGTATCCCC
[124 nt withheld, positions 2865-2988]
C
[91 nt withheld, positions 2990-3080]
A
[49 nt withheld, positions 3082-3130]
CCTTTGACGTTGGAGTCCACGTTCTTT
[37 nt withheld, positions 3158-3194]
ACCCTATCTCGGTCTATTCTTTTGATTTATAAGGGATTTTGCCGATTTCGGCCTATTGGTTAAAAAATGA
GCTGATTTAACAAAAATTTAACGCGAATTAATTCTGTGGAATGTGTGTCAGTTAGGGTGTGGAAAGTCCC
CAGGCTCCCCAGCAGGCAGAAGTATGCAAAGCATGCATCTCAATTAGTCAGCAACCAGGTGTGGAAAGTC
CCCAGGCTCCCCAGCAGGCAGAAGTATGCAAAGCATGCATCTCAATTAGTCAGCAACCAGGTGTGGAAAG
TCCCCAGGCTCCCCAGCAGGCAGAAGTATGCAAAGCATGCATCTCAATTAGTCAGCAACCATAGTCCCGC
CCCTAACTCCGCCCATCCCGCCCCTAACTCCGCCCAGTTCCGCCCATTCTCCGCCCCATGGCTGACTAAT
TTTTTTTATTTATGCAGAGGCCGAGGCCGCCTCTGCCTCTGAGCTATTCCAGAAGTAGTGAGGAGGCTTT
TTTGGAGGCCTAGGCTTTTGCAAAAAGCTCCCGGGAGCTTGTATATCCATTTTCGGATCTGATCAAGAGA
CAGGATGAGGATCGTTTCGCATGATTGAACAAGATGGATTGCACGCAGGTTCTCCGGCCGCTTGGGTGGA
GAGGCTATTCGGCTATGACTGGGCACAACAGACAATCGGCTGCTCTGATGCCGCCGTGTTCCGGCTGTCA
GCGCAGGGGCGCCCGGTTCTTTTTGTCAAGACCGACCTGTCCGGTGCCCTGAATGAACTGCAGGACGAGG
CAGCGCGGCTATCGTGGCTGGCCACGACGGGCGTTCCTTGCGCAGCTGTGCTCGACGTTGTCACTGAAGC
GGGAAGGGACTGGCTGCTATTGGGCGAAGTGCCGGGGCAGGATCTCCTGTCATCTCACCTTGCTCCTGCC
GAGAAAGTATCCATCATGGCTGATGCAATGCGGCGGCTGCATACGCTTGATCCGGCTACCTGCCCATTCG
ACCACCAAGCGAAACATCGCATCGAGCGAGCACGTACTCGGATGGAAGCCGGTCTTGTCGATCAGGATGA
TCTGGACGAAGAGCATCAGGGGCTCGCGCCAGCCGAACTGTTCGCCAGGCTCAAGGCGCGCATGCCCGAC
GGCGAGGATCTCGTCGTGACCCATGGCGATGCCTGCTTGCCGAATATCATGGTGGAAAATGGCCGCTTTT
CTGGATTCATCGACTGTGGCCGGCTGGGTGTGGCGGACCGCTATCAGGACATAGCGTTGGCTACCCGTGA
TATTGCTGAAGAGCTTGGCGGCGAATGGGCTGACCGCTTCCTCGTGCTTTACGGTATCGCCGCTCCCGAT
TCGCAGCGCATCGCCTTCTATCGCCTTCTTGACGAGTTCTTCTGAGCGGGACTCTGGGGTTCGAAATGAC
CGACCAAGCGACGCCCAACCTGCCATCACGAGATTTCGATTCCACCGCCGCCTTCTATGAAAGGTTGGGC
TTCGGAATCGTTTTCCGGGACGCCGGCTGGATGATCCTCCAGCGCGGGGATCTCATGCTGGAGTTCTTCG
CCCACCCCAACTTGTTTATTGCAGCTTATAATGGTTACAAATAAAGCAATAGCATCACAAATTTCACAAA
TAAAGCATTTTTTTCACTGCATTCTAGTTGTGGTTTGTCCAAACTCATCAATGTATCTTATCATGTCTGT
ATACCGTCGACCTCTAGCTAGAGCTTGGCGTAATCATGGTCATAGCTGTTTCCTGTGTGAAATTGTTATC
CGCTCACAATTCCACACAACATACGAGCCGGAAGCATAAAGTGTAAAGCCTGGGGTGCCTAATGAGTGAG
CTAACTCACATTAATTGCGTTGCGCTCACTGCCCGCTTTCCAGTCGGGAAACCTGTCGTGCCAGCTGCAT
TAATGAATCGGCCAACGCGCGGGGAGAGGCGGTTTGCGTATTGGGCGCTCTTCCGCTTCCTCGCTCACTG
ACTCGCTGCGCTCGGTCGTTCGGCTGCGGCGAGCGGTATCAGCTCACTCAAAGGCGGTAATACGGTTATC
CACAGAATCAGGGGATAACGCAGGAAAGAACATGTGAGCAAAAGGCCAGCAAAAGGCCAGGAACCGTAAA
AAGGCCGCGTTGCTGGCGTTTTTCCATAGGCTCCGCCCCCCTGACGAGCATCACAAAAATCGACGCTCAA
GTCAGAGGTGGCGAAACCCGACAGGACTATAAAGATACCAGGCGTTTCCCCCTGGAAGCTCCCTCGTGCG
CTCTCCTGTTCCGACCCTGCCGCTTACCGGATACCTGTCCGCCTTTCTCCCTTCGGGAAGCGTGGCGCTT
TCTCATAGCTCACGCTGTAGGTATCTCAGTTCGGTGTAGGTCGTTCGCTCCAAGCTGGGCTGTGTGCACG
AACCCCCCGTTCAGCCCGACCGCTGCGCCTTATCCGGTAACTATCGTCTTGAGTCCAACCCGGTAAGACA
CGACTTATCGCCACTGGCAGCAGCCACTGGTAACAGGATTAGCAGAGCGAGGTATGTAGGCGGTGCTACA
GAGTTCTTGAAGTGGTGGCCTAACTACGGCTACACTAGAAGAACAGTATTTGGTATCTGCGCTCTGCTGA
AGCCAGTTACCTTCGGAAAAAGAGTTGGTAGCTCTTGATCCGGCAAACAAACCACCGCTGGTAGCGGTGG
TTTTTTTGTTTGCAAGCAGCAGATTACGCGCAGAAAAAAAGGATCTCAAGAAGATCCTTTGATCTTTTCT
ACGGGGTCTGACGCTCAGTGGAACGAAAACTCACGTTAAGGGATTTTGGTCATGAGATTATCAAAAAGGA
TCTTCACCTAGATCCTTTTAAATTAAAAATGAAGTTTTAAATCAATCTAAAGTATATATGAGTAAACTTG
GTCTGACAGTTACCAATGCTTAATCAGTGAGGCACCTATCTCAGCGATCTGTCTATTTCGTTCATCCATA
GTTGCCTGACTCCCCGTCGTGTAGATAACTACGATACGGGAGGGCTTACCATCTGGCCCCAGTGCTGCAA
TGATACCGCGAGACCCACGCTCACCGGCTCCAGATTTATCAGCAATAAACCAGCCAGCCGGAAGGGCCGA
GCGCAGAAGTGGTCCTGCAACTTTATCCGCCTCCATCCAGTCTATTAATTGTTGCCGGGAAGCTAGAGTA
AGTAGTTCGCCAGTTAATAGTTTGCGCAACGTTGTTGCCATTGCTACAGGCATCGTGGTGTCACGCTCGT
CGTTTGGTATGGCTTCATTCAGCTCCGGTTCCCAACGATCAAGGCGAGTTACATGATCCCCCATGTTGTG
CAAAAAAGCGGTTAGCTCCTTCGGTCCTCCGATCGTTGTCAGAAGTAAGTTGGCCGCAGTGTTATCACTC
ATGGTTATGGCAGCACTGCATAATTCTCTTACTGTCATGCCATCCGTAAGATGCTTTTCTGTGACTGGTG
AGTACTCAACCAAGTCATTCTGAGAATAGTGTATGCGGCGACCGAGTTGCTCTTGCCCGGCGTCAATACG
GGATAATACCGCGCCACATAGCAGAACTTTAAAAGTGCTCATCATTGGAAAACGTTCTTCGGGGCGAAAA
CTCTCAAGGATCTTACCGCTGTTGAGATCCAGTTCGATGTAACCCACTCGTGCACCCAACTGATCTTCAG
CATCTTTTACTTTCACCAGCGTTTCTGGGTGAGCAAAAACAGGAAGGCAAAATGCCGCAAAAAAGGGAAT
AAGGGCGACACGGAAATGTTGAATACTCATACTCTTCCTTTTTCAATATTATTGAAGCATTTATCAGGGT
TATTGTCTCATGAGCGGATACATATTTGAATGTATTTAGAAAAATAAACAAATAGGGGTTCCGCGCACAT
TTCCCCGAAAAGTGCCACCTGACGTC
