>Addgene plasmid #199326 | pcDNA3-RIPK3[K5A]-FLAG | depositor partial sequence | sequence record 386593 | fwd: GTCGTGCGTCGCCTTATGGCCCAGCGGTGCC, rev:  ATCTCGAGCGGCCGCCAG
AGGGTGGCACTGCTTGGCACAAAATCAACGGGACTTTCCAAAATGTCGTAACAACTCCGCCCCATTGACG
CAAATGGGCGGTAGGCGTGTACGGTGGGAGGTCTATATAAGCAGAGCTCTCTGGCTAACTAGAGAACCCA
CTGCTTACTGGCTTATCGAAATTAATACGACTCACTATAGGGAGACCCAAGCTTGCCGCCACCATGGATT
ACAAGGATGACGACGATAAGAGCGCGGGCGGATCCGAATTCTGCAGATATCCATCACACTGGCGGCCGCT
CGAGATGTCGTGCGTCGCCTTATGGCCCAGCGGTGCCCCCGCCCCCTTGGTGTCCATCGAGGAACTGGAG
AACCAGGAGCTCGTCGGCAAAGGCGGGTTCGGCACAGTGTTCCGGGCGCAACATAGGAAGTGGGGCTACG
ATGTGGCGGTCAAGATCGTAAACTCGAAGGCGATATCCAGGGAGGTCAAGGCCATGGCAAGTCTGGATAA
CGAATTCGTGCTGCGCCTAGAAGGGGTTATCGAGAAGGTGAACTGGGACCAAGATCCCAAGCCGGCTCTG
GTGACTAAATTCATGGAGAACGGCTCCTTGTCGGGGCTGCTGCAGTCCCAGTGCCCTCGGCCCTGGCCGC
TCCTTTGCCGCCTGCTGAAAGAAGTGGTGCTTGGGATGTTTTACCTGCACGACCAGAACCCGGTGCTCCT
GCACCGGGACCTCAAGCCATCCAACGTCCTGCTGGACCCAGAGCTGCACGTCAAGCTGGCAGATTTTGGC
CTGTCCACATTTCAGGGAGGCTCACAGTCAGGGACAGGGTCCGGGGAGCCAGGGGGCACCCTGGGCTACT
TGGCCCCAGAACTGTTTGTTAACGTAAACCGGAAGGCCTCCACAGCCAGTGACGTCTACAGCTTCGGGAT
CCTAATGTGGGCAGTGCTTGCTGGAAGAGAAGTTGAGTTGCCAACCGAACCATCACTCGTGTACGAAGCA
GTGTGCAACAGGCAGAACCGGCCTTCATTGGCTGAGCTGCCCCAAGCCGGGCCTGAGACTCCCGGCTTAG
AAGGACTGAAGGAGCTAATGCAGCTCTGCTGGAGCAGTGAGCCCAAGGACAGACCCTCCTTCCAGAATGC
CTACCAAAAACTGATGAGTCTTCCCAATGGTGGAGAAAAATATGAATGCTGCTGTCTCCACGGTAAAGGA
TTTCTGTCTCACTCAGACCACCAATAGGAGATTTTTATCCCAAGTCAGGCCAGGAGGGGAAGAAATGGAT
GGGTTTTTGAGAAACAAAAAAAACACCCCCCCTAAAGATGTTTGGGTTTTTGAGGGGTAACAAAACGAAT
TAAAGAACTCCCCCCTTGTTTTAAAAAGCCCACCCTTTCAAAAGAAGGGGGGCAAAAAGAAGGGGTCCCC
CCCTGGGGGGGGGCTCTTTTATTTTGTGGGCCCCCCCACCCCCACAACCCTTTTTTAAAAAAAACCGCCC
TCCCCCCTCGCAACCCCCCGCCGCCCCGGGGGGGGGTGGAAAAGAGAAGGGTTTGCCCCCCCCCCACACA
AGCGGCGCCCTTTTATTATGTGGGGGGAAAAAAAAAAAAAACAACCGCCGCGCGGCTGCTGGGGGGGCCC
CCCCCCCACACAAAACAAAACCGGGTTATAAGATTTATATACCCTTCTCCCCTCCCCCTCCCCACCCATA
TTTTTGGGGGAGAGGGGAGAGAGGGCTCTCTCCCTCTCTTCCCCCGCCACCAACCCCACACGAGCAGAAT
